Addgene plasmid #101274: pcDNA3.1/Puro-CAG-ASAP2s
Purpose: Genetically encoded voltage indicator ASAP2s expressed under strong mammalian promoter (CAG)
Depositing lab: Francois St-Pierre. Depositing organization: Baylor College of Medicine. Publication: Fast two-photon imaging of subcellular voltage dynamics in neuronal tissue with genetically encoded indicators. Chamberland S, Yang HH, Pan MM, Evans SW, Guan S, Chavarha M, Yang Y, Salesse C, Wu H, Wu JC, Clandinin TR, Toth K, Lin MZ, St-Pierre F. eLife. 2017 Jul 27;6. pii: e25690. doi: 10.7554/eLife.25690. PubMed 28749338.
Backbone
  Vector backbone: pcDNA3.1/Puro-CAG
  Backbone manufacturer: Invitrogen/Dr. Paulmurugan Ramasamy
  Backbone size w/o insert (bp): 6107
  Total vector size (bp): 7389
  Modifications to backbone: In pcDNA3.1/Puro-CAG, the cytomegalovirus enhancer and chicken beta-actin promoter replace the cytomegalovirus enhancer-promoter of pcDNA3.1-Puro.
  Vector type: Mammalian Expression
  Selectable markers: Puromycin
Growth in bacteria
  Bacterial resistance: Ampicillin, 100 μg/mL
  Growth temperature: 37°C
  Growth strain: DH5alpha
  Copy number: High Copy
Gene/Insert
  Gene/Insert name: ASAP2s
  Species: Synthetic
  Insert size (bp): 1281
  GenBank ID: MF682491
  Promoter: CAG
  Cloning method: Ligation Independent Cloning
  Sequencing primers: 5′ AAGGTGGTGGCTGGTGTGGC; 3′ TAGAAGGCACAGTCGAGG
Terms and licenses: Academic/Nonprofit Terms; Industry Terms: Not Available to Industry
Depositor comments: The next-generation JEDI-2P sensors are available at: https://www.addgene.org/browse/article/28223314/
How to cite: pcDNA3.1/Puro-CAG-ASAP2s was a gift from Francois St-Pierre (Addgene plasmid # 101274 ; http://n2t.net/addgene:101274 ; RRID:Addgene_101274)
