[The description below was written by a language model from this plasmid's Addgene catalogue record and pLannotate feature annotations shown in this document.]
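Description:
pcDNA3.1/Puro-CAG-ASAP2s is a 7,389 bp mammalian expression plasmid that drives the genetically encoded voltage indicator ASAP2s from the strong CAG promoter. The backbone is a derivative of pcDNA3.1-Puro in which the original cytomegalovirus enhancer-promoter was replaced by the CAG arrangement. The feature table shows this as a CMV immediate-early enhancer, the chicken β-actin promoter and a chimeric chicken β-actin/rabbit β-globin intron. A short globin-like match spanning the sequence origin probably reflects the β-globin-derived sequence at the 3′ end of the CAG cassette rather than a separate gene.

The insert is a synthetic ASAP2s coding sequence of about 1.3 kb, placed downstream of CAG by ligation-independent cloning and terminated by the bovine growth hormone polyadenylation signal. The automated annotation recognises only a GFP-type fluorescent protein segment (labelled cEGFP) within this region. That segment corresponds to the fluorescent reporter portion of the sensor, and the remaining sensor sequence on either side is left unannotated. No epitope tags are recorded.

A second cassette, consisting of the SV40 early promoter, puromycin N-acetyltransferase and the SV40 poly(A) signal, allows puromycin selection of transfected mammalian cells. A residual ble fragment after PuroR appears to be a leftover from backbone construction. In E. coli the plasmid is maintained at high copy through a ColE1/pUC-type origin and selected with ampicillin via β-lactamase. An f1 origin and lac promoter/operator remnants are also present.

The plasmid is intended for strong expression of ASAP2s in mammalian cells for optical recording of membrane voltage, and the associated work concerns two-photon imaging of subcellular voltage dynamics in neuronal tissue. The depositor notes that newer JEDI-2P sensors are also available.
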