Features (pLannotate 1.2.2; 19 found; start..end, strand, type, name):
    574..1290    +  CDS            cEGFP: cEGFP is a basic (constitutively fluorescent) green fluorescent protein published in 2008, derived from Aequorea victoria.
   1522..1746    +  polyA_signal   bGH poly(A) signal: bovine growth hormone polyadenylation signal
   1750..1771    +  promoter       SV40 promoter (fragment): SV40 enhancer and early promoter
   1792..2220    +  rep_origin     f1 ori (sequence partly withheld): f1 bacteriophage origin of replication; arrow indicates direction of (+) strand synthesis
   2234..2563    +  promoter       SV40 promoter: SV40 enhancer and early promoter
   2572..3171    +  CDS            PuroR: puromycin N-acetyltransferase; pac from Streptomyces alboniger; confers resistance to puromycin
   3178..3336    +  CDS            ble (fragment): BLE_KLEPN - Experimental evidence at protein level: Swiss-Prot protein existence level 1. Binding protein with a strong affinity to the bleomycin family of antibiotics. Binds to CL990; an antimitotic-antibiotic compound. From Klebsiella pneumoniae.
   3331..3452    +  polyA_signal   SV40 poly(A) signal: SV40 polyadenylation signal
   3525..3541    -  protein_bind   lac operator: The lac repressor binds to the lac operator to inhibit transcription in E. coli. This inhibition can be relieved by adding lactose or isopropyl-β-D-thiogalactopyranoside (IPTG). lac repressor encoded by lacI
   3549..3579    -  promoter       lac promoter: promoter for the E. coli lac operon
   3594..3615    -  protein_bind   CAP binding site: CAP binding activates transcription in the presence of cAMP. E. coli catabolite activator protein
   3628..3720    -  CDS            lacI (fragment): lac repressor; lacI; The lac repressor binds to the lac operator to inhibit transcription in E. coli. This inhibition can be relieved by adding lactose or isopropyl-β-D-thiogalactopyranoside (IPTG).
   3903..4488    -  rep_origin     ori: high-copy-number ColE1/pMB1/pBR322/pUC origin of replication
   4659..5519    -  CDS            AmpR: β-lactamase; bla; confers resistance to ampicillin, carbenicillin, and related antibiotics
   5520..5624    -  promoter       AmpR promoter: bla
   5670..6049    +  enhancer       CMV enhancer: human cytomegalovirus immediate early enhancer
   6051..6324    +  promoter       chicken β-actin promoter: No description available
   6325..7341    +  intron         chimeric intron: chimera between introns from chicken β-actin and rabbit β-globin
   7345..90      +  CDS            HBB (across the origin): HBB_COLGU - Experimental evidence at transcript level: Swiss-Prot protein existence level 2. Involved in oxygen transport from the lung to the various peripheral tissues. From Colobus guereza (Mantled guereza) (Eastern black-and-white colobus monkey).
>Addgene plasmid #101274 | pcDNA3.1/Puro-CAG-ASAP2s | depositor full sequence | sequence record 191004 | pcDNA3.1/Puro-CAG-ASAP2s sequence 7389 bps
GAATTCCTCGAGGAATTCACTCCTCAGGTGCAGGCTGCCTATCAGAAGGTGGTGGCTGGTGTGGCCAATG
CCCTGGCTCACAAATACCACTGAGATCTGCATGAGCTAGCCGCCACCATGGAGACGACTGTGAGGTATGA
ACAGGGGTCAGAGCTCACTAAAACTTCGAGCTCTCCAACAGCAGATGAGCCCACGATAAAGATTGATGAT
GGTCGTGATGAGGGTAATGAACAAGACAGCTGTTCCAATACCATTAGGAGAAAAATTTCCCCGTTTGTGA
TGTCATTTGGATTCAGAGTATTTGGAGTTGTGCTTATCATTGTAGACATCATAGTGGTGATTGTGGATCT
GGCCATCAGTGAGAAGAAAAGAGGCATTAGAGAGATTCTTGAAGGTGTTTCCCTGGCTATAGCACTCTTC
TTCCTTGTTGATGTTCTCATGAGAGTGTTTGTTGAAGGCTTCAAGAACTATTTCCGGTCCAAACTGAATA
CTTTGGATGCAGTCATAGTAGTGGGCACTCTGCTAATTAATATGACCTACTCCTTCTCTGACCTTGCTGC
CTTTAACAGCCATAACGTGTATATTACCGCGGATAAACAGAAAAACGGCATTAAAGCGAACTTTACCGTG
CGCCATAACGTGGAAGATGGCAGCGTGCAGCTGGCGGATCATTATCAGCAGAACACCCCGATTGGCGATG
GCCCGGTGCTGCTGCCGGATAACCATTATCTGAGCACCCAGACCGTGCTGAGCAAAGATCCGAACGAAAA
ACGCGATCACATGGTGCTGCTGGAATTTGTGACCGCAGCGGGCATTACACACGGCATGGATGAACTGTAT
GGCGGCACCGGCGGCAGCGCGAGCCAGGGCGAAGAACTGTTTACCGGCGTGGTGCCGATTCTGGTGGAAC
TGGATGGCGATGTGAACGGCCATAAATTTAGCGTGCGCGGCGAAGGCGAAGGCGATGCGACCATTGGCAA
ACTGACCCTGAAATTTATTTGCACCACCGGCAAACTACCGGTGCCGTGGCCGACCCTGGTGACCACCTTA
ACCTATGGCGTGCAGTGCTTTAGCCGCTATCCGGATCATATGAAACGCCATGATTTTTTTAAAAGCGCGA
TGCCGGAAGGCTATGTGCAGGAACGCACCATTAGCTTTAAAGATGATGGCAAATATAAAACCCGCGCGGT
GGTGAAATTTGAAGGCGATACCCTGGTGAACCGCATTGAACTGAAAGGCACCGATTTTAAAGAAGATGGC
AACATTCTGGGGCATAAACTGGAATATAACACAGATCAGATGCCGCAGATGGTTACTCTTCTTCGAGTTC
TGAGAATTGTTATCTTAATAAGAATATTTCAGCTGGCTTCACAGAAGAAACAACTTGAAGTGGTAACCTA
ATGAAAGCTTGGTACCGAGCTCGGATCCACTAGTCCAGTGTGGTGGAATTCTGCAGATATCCAGCACAGT
GGCGGCCGCTCGAGTCTAGAGGGCCCGTTTAAACCCGCTGATCAGCCTCGACTGTGCCTTCTAGTTGCCA
GCCATCTGTTGTTTGCCCCTCCCCCGTGCCTTCCTTGACCCTGGAAGGTGCCACTCCCACTGTCCTTTCC
TAATAAAATGAGGAAATTGCATCGCATTGTCTGAGTAGGTGTCATTCTATTCTGGGGGGTGGGGTGGGGC
AGGACAGCAAGGGGGAGGATTGGGAAGACAATAGCAGGCATGCTGGGGATGCGGTGGGCTCTATGGCTTC
TGAGGCGGAAAGAACCAGCTGGGGCTCTAGGGGGTATCCCC
[124 nt withheld, positions 1792-1915]
C
[91 nt withheld, positions 1917-2007]
A
[49 nt withheld, positions 2009-2057]
CCTTTGACGTTGGAGTCCACGTTCTTT
[37 nt withheld, positions 2085-2121]
ACCCTATCTCGGTCTATTCTTTTGATTTATAAGGGATTTTGCCGATTTCGGCCTATTGGTTAAAAAATGA
GCTGATTTAACAAAAATTTAACGCGAATTAATTCTGTGGAATGTGTGTCAGTTAGGGTGTGGAAAGTCCC
CAGGCTCCCCAGCAGGCAGAAGTATGCAAAGCATGCATCTCAATTAGTCAGCAACCAGGTGTGGAAAGTC
CCCAGGCTCCCCAGCAGGCAGAAGTATGCAAAGCATGCATCTCAATTAGTCAGCAACCATAGTCCCGCCC
CTAACTCCGCCCATCCCGCCCCTAACTCCGCCCAGTTCCGCCCATTCTCCGCCCCATGGCTGACTAATTT
TTTTTATTTATGCAGAGGCCGAGGCCGCCTCTGCCTCTGAGCTATTCCAGAAGTAGTGAGGAGGCTTTTT
TGGAGGCCTAGGCTTTTGCAAAAAGCTCCCATGACCGAGTACAAGCCCACGGTGCGCCTCGCCACCCGCG
ACGACGTCCCCCGGGCCGTACGCACCCTCGCCGCCGCGTTCGCCGACTACCCCGCCACGCGCCACACCGT
CGACCCGGACCGCCACATCGAGCGGGTCACCGAGCTGCAAGAACTCTTCCTCACGCGCGTCGGGCTCGAC
ATCGGCAAGGTGTGGGTCGCGGACGACGGCGCCGCGGTGGCGGTCTGGACCACGCCGGAGAGCGTCGAAG
CGGGGGCGGTGTTCGCCGAGATCGGCCCGCGCATGGCCGAGTTGAGCGGTTCCCGGCTGGCCGCGCAGCA
ACAGATGGAAGGCCTCCTGGCGCCGCACCGGCCCAAGGAGCCCGCGTGGTTCCTGGCCACCGTCGGCGTC
TCGCCCGACCACCAGGGCAAGGGTCTGGGCAGCGCCGTCGTGCTCCCCGGAGTGGAGGCGGCCGAGCGCG
CCGGGGTGCCCGCCTTCCTGGAGACCTCCGCGCCCCGCAACCTCCCCTTCTACGAGCGGCTCGGCTTCAC
CGTCACCGCCGACGTCGAGGTGCCCGAAGGACCGCGCACCTGGTGCATGACCCGCAAGCCCGGTGCCTGA
TTCGAAATGACCGACCAAGCGACGCCCAACCTGCCATCACGAGATTTCGATTCCACCGCCGCCTTCTATG
AAAGGTTGGGCTTCGGAATCGTTTTCCGGGACGCCGGCTGGATGATCCTCCAGCGCGGGGATCTCATGCT
GGAGTTCTTCGCCCACCCCAACTTGTTTATTGCAGCTTATAATGGTTACAAATAAAGCAATAGCATCACA
AATTTCACAAATAAAGCATTTTTTTCACTGCATTCTAGTTGTGGTTTGTCCAAACTCATCAATGTATCTT
ATCATGTCTGTATACCGTCGACCTCTAGCTAGAGCTTGGCGTAATCATGGTCATAGCTGTTTCCTGTGTG
AAATTGTTATCCGCTCACAATTCCACACAACATACGAGCCGGAAGCATAAAGTGTAAAGCCTGGGGTGCC
TAATGAGTGAGCTAACTCACATTAATTGCGTTGCGCTCACTGCCCGCTTTCCAGTCGGGAAACCTGTCGT
GCCAGCTGCATTAATGAATCGGCCAACGCGCGGGGAGAGGCGGTTTGCGTATTGGGCGCTCTTCCGCTTC
CTCGCTCACTGACTCGCTGCGCTCGGTCGTTCGGCTGCGGCGAGCGGTATCAGCTCACTCAAAGGCGGTA
ATACGGTTATCCACAGAATCAGGGGATAACGCAGGAAAGAACATGTGAGCAAAAGGCCAGCAAAAGGCCA
GGAACCGTAAAAAGGCCGCGTTGCTGGCGTTTTTCCATAGGCTCCGCCCCCCTGACGAGCATCACAAAAA
TCGACGCTCAAGTCAGAGGTGGCGAAACCCGACAGGACTATAAAGATACCAGGCGTTTCCCCCTGGAAGC
TCCCTCGTGCGCTCTCCTGTTCCGACCCTGCCGCTTACCGGATACCTGTCCGCCTTTCTCCCTTCGGGAA
GCGTGGCGCTTTCTCATAGCTCACGCTGTAGGTATCTCAGTTCGGTGTAGGTCGTTCGCTCCAAGCTGGG
CTGTGTGCACGAACCCCCCGTTCAGCCCGACCGCTGCGCCTTATCCGGTAACTATCGTCTTGAGTCCAAC
CCGGTAAGACACGACTTATCGCCACTGGCAGCAGCCACTGGTAACAGGATTAGCAGAGCGAGGTATGTAG
GCGGTGCTACAGAGTTCTTGAAGTGGTGGCCTAACTACGGCTACACTAGAAGAACAGTATTTGGTATCTG
CGCTCTGCTGAAGCCAGTTACCTTCGGAAAAAGAGTTGGTAGCTCTTGATCCGGCAAACAAACCACCGCT
GGTAGCGGTTTTTTTGTTTGCAAGCAGCAGATTACGCGCAGAAAAAAAGGATCTCAAGAAGATCCTTTGA
TCTTTTCTACGGGGTCTGACGCTCAGTGGAACGAAAACTCACGTTAAGGGATTTTGGTCATGAGATTATC
AAAAAGGATCTTCACCTAGATCCTTTTAAATTAAAAATGAAGTTTTAAATCAATCTAAAGTATATATGAG
TAAACTTGGTCTGACAGTTACCAATGCTTAATCAGTGAGGCACCTATCTCAGCGATCTGTCTATTTCGTT
CATCCATAGTTGCCTGACTCCCCGTCGTGTAGATAACTACGATACGGGAGGGCTTACCATCTGGCCCCAG
TGCTGCAATGATACCGCGAGACCCACGCTCACCGGCTCCAGATTTATCAGCAATAAACCAGCCAGCCGGA
AGGGCCGAGCGCAGAAGTGGTCCTGCAACTTTATCCGCCTCCATCCAGTCTATTAATTGTTGCCGGGAAG
CTAGAGTAAGTAGTTCGCCAGTTAATAGTTTGCGCAACGTTGTTGCCATTGCTACAGGCATCGTGGTGTC
ACGCTCGTCGTTTGGTATGGCTTCATTCAGCTCCGGTTCCCAACGATCAAGGCGAGTTACATGATCCCCC
ATGTTGTGCAAAAAAGCGGTTAGCTCCTTCGGTCCTCCGATCGTTGTCAGAAGTAAGTTGGCCGCAGTGT
TATCACTCATGGTTATGGCAGCACTGCATAATTCTCTTACTGTCATGCCATCCGTAAGATGCTTTTCTGT
GACTGGTGAGTACTCAACCAAGTCATTCTGAGAATAGTGTATGCGGCGACCGAGTTGCTCTTGCCCGGCG
TCAATACGGGATAATACCGCGCCACATAGCAGAACTTTAAAAGTGCTCATCATTGGAAAACGTTCTTCGG
GGCGAAAACTCTCAAGGATCTTACCGCTGTTGAGATCCAGTTCGATGTAACCCACTCGTGCACCCAACTG
ATCTTCAGCATCTTTTACTTTCACCAGCGTTTCTGGGTGAGCAAAAACAGGAAGGCAAAATGCCGCAAAA
AAGGGAATAAGGGCGACACGGAAATGTTGAATACTCATACTCTTCCTTTTTCAATATTATTGAAGCATTT
ATCAGGGTTATTGTCTCATGAGCGGATACATATTTGAATGTATTTAGAAAAATAAACAAATAGGGGTTCC
GCGCACATTTCCCCGAAAAGTGCCACCTGACGTCGACGGATCGGGGTCGACATTGATTATTGACTAGTTA
TTAATAGTAATCAATTACGGGGTCATTAGTTCATAGCCCATATATGGAGTTCCGCGTTACATAACTTACG
GTAAATGGCCCGCCTGGCTGACCGCCCAACGACCCCCGCCCATTGACGTCAATAATGACGTATGTTCCCA
TAGTAACGCCAATAGGGACTTTCCATTGACGTCAATGGGTGGAGTATTTACGGTAAACTGCCCACTTGGC
AGTACATCAAGTGTATCATATGCCAAGTACGCCCCCTATTGACGTCAATGACGGTAAATGGCCCGCCTGG
CATTATGCCCAGTACATGACCTTATGGGACTTTCCTACTTGGCAGTACATCTACGTATTAGTCATCGCTA
TTACCATGGTCGAGGTGAGCCCCACGTTCTGCTTCACTCTCCCCATCTCCCCCCCCTCCCCACCCCCAAT
TTTGTATTTATTTATTTTTTAATTATTTTGTGCAGCGATGGGGGCGGGGGGGGGGGGCGCGCGCCAGGCG
GGGCGGGGCGGGGCGAGGGGCGGGGCGGGGCGAGGCGGAGAGGTGCGGCGGCAGCCAATCAGAGCGGCGC
GCTCCGAAAGTTTCCTTTTATGGCGAGGCGGCGGCGGCGGCGGCCCTATAAAAAGCGAAGCGCGCGGCGG
GCGGGAGTCGCTGCGCGCTGCCTTCGCCCCGTGCCCCGCTCCGCCGCCGCCTCGCGCCGCCCGCCCCGGC
TCTGACTGACCGCGTTACTCCCACAGGTGAGCGGGCGGGACGGCCCTTCTCCTCCGGGCTGTAATTAGCG
CTTGGTTTAATGACGGCTTGTTTCTTTTCTGTGGCTGCGTGAAAGCCTTGAGGGGCTCCGGGAGGGCCCT
TTGTGCGGGGGGAGCGGCTCGGGGGGTGCGTGCGTGTGTGTGTGCGTGGGGAGCGCCGCGTGCGGCTCCG
CGCTGCCCGGCGGCTGTGAGCGCTGCGGGCGCGGCGCGGGGCTTTGTGCGCTCCGCAGTGTGCGCGAGGG
GAGCGCGGCCGGGGGCGGTGCCCCGCGGTGCGGGGGGGGCTGCGAGGGGAACAAAGGCTGCGTGCGGGGT
GTGTGCGTGGGGGGGTGAGCAGGGGGTGTGGGCGCGTCGGTCGGGCTGCAACCCCCCCTGCACCCCCCTC
CCCGAGTTGCTGAGCACGGCCCGGCTTCGGGTGCGGGGCTCCGTACGGGGCGTGGCGCGGGGCTCGCCGT
GCCGGGCGGGGGGTGGCGGCAGGTGGGGGTGCCGGGCGGGGCGGGGCCGCCTCGGGCCGGGGAGGGCTCG
GGGGAGGGGCGCGGCGGCCCCCGGAGCGCCGGCGGCTGTCGAGGCGCGGCGAGCCGCAGCCATTGCCTTT
TATGGTAATCGTGCGAGAGGGCGCAGGGACTTCCTTTGTCCCAAATCTGTGCGGAGCCGAAATCTGGGAG
GCGCCGCCGCACCCCCTCTAGCGGGCGCGGGGCGAAGCGGTGCGGCGCCGGCAGGAAGGAAATGGGCGGG
GAGGGCCTTCGTGCGTCGCCGCGCCGCCGTCCCCTTCTCCCTCTCCAGCCTCGGGGCTGTCCGCGGGGGG
ACGGCTGCCTTCGGGGGGGACGGGGCAGGGCGGGGTTCGGCTTCTGGCGTGTGACCGGCGGCTCTAGAGC
CTCTGCTAACCATGTTCATGCCTTCTTCTTTTTCCTACAGCTCCTGGGCAACGTGCTGGTTATTGTGCTG
TCTCATCATTTTGGCAAA
