>Addgene plasmid #101274 | pcDNA3.1/Puro-CAG-ASAP2s | addgene partial sequence | sequence record 197037 | Addgene Partial NGS Result
GAATTCCTCGAGGAATTCACTCCTCAGGTGCAGGCTGCCTATCAGAAGGTGGTGGCTGGTGTGGCCAATG
CCCTGGCTCACAAATACCACTGAGATCTGCATGAGCTAGCCGCCACCATGGAGACGACTGTGAGGTATGA
ACAGGGGTCAGAGCTCACTAAAACTTCGAGCTCTCCAACAGCAGATGAGCCCACGATAAAGATTGATGAT
GGTCGTGATGAGGGTAATGAACAAGACAGCTGTTCCAATACCATTAGGAGAAAAATTTCCCCGTTTGTGA
TGTCATTTGGATTCAGAGTATTTGGAGTTGTGCTTATCATTGTAGACATCATAGTGGTGATTGTGGATCT
GGCCATCAGTGAGAAGAAAAGAGGCATTAGAGAGATTCTTGAAGGTGTTTCCCTGGCTATAGCACTCTTC
TTCCTTGTTGATGTTCTCATGAGAGTGTTTGTTGAAGGCTTCAAGAACTATTTCCGGTCCAAACTGAATA
CTTTGGATGCAGTCATAGTAGTGGGCACTCTGCTAATTAATATGACCTACTCCTTCTCTGACCTTGCTGC
CTTTAACAGCCATAACGTGTATATTACCGCGGATAAACAGAAAAACGGCATTAAAGCGAACTTTACCGTG
CGCCATAACGTGGAAGATGGCAGCGTGCAGCTGGCGGATCATTATCAGCAGAACACCCCGATTGGCGATG
GCCCGGTGCTGCTGCCGGATAACCATTATCTGAGCACCCAGACCGTGCTGAGCAAAGATCCGAACGAAAA
ACGCGATCACATGGTGCTGCTGGAATTTGTGACCGCAGCGGGCATTACACACGGCATGGATGAACTGTAT
GGCGGCACCGGCGGCAGCGCGAGCCAGGGCGAAGAACTGTTTACCGGCGTGGTGCCGATTCTGGTGGAAC
TGGATGGCGATGTGAACGGCCATAAATTTAGCGTGCGCGGCGAAGGCGAAGGCGATGCGACCATTGGCAA
ACTGACCCTGAAATTTATTTGCACCACCGGCAAACTACCGGTGCCGTGGCCGACCCTGGTGACCACCTTA
ACCTATGGCGTGCAGTGCTTTAGCCGCTATCCGGATCATATGAAACGCCATGATTTTTTTAAAAGCGCGA
TGCCGGAAGGCTATGTGCAGGAACGCACCATTAGCTTTAAAGATGATGGCAAATATAAAACCCGCGCGGT
GGTGAAATTTGAAGGCGATACCCTGGTGAACCGCATTGAACTGAAAGGCACCGATTTTAAAGAAGATGGC
AACATTCTGGGGCATAAACTGGAATATAACACAGATCAGATGCCGCAGATGGTTACTCTTCTTCGAGTTC
TGAGAATTGTTATCTTAATAAGAATATTTCAGCTGGCTTCACAGAAGAAACAACTTGAAGTGGTAACCTA
ATGAAAGCTTGGTACCGAGCTCGGATCCACTAGTCCAGTGTGGTGGAATTCTGCAGATATCCAGCACAGT
GGCGGCCGCTCGAGTCTAGAGGGCCCGTTTAAACCCGCTGATCAGCCTCGACTGTGCCTTCTAGTTGCCA
GCCATCTGTTGTTTGCCCCTCCCCCGTGCCTTCCTTGACCCTGGAAGGTGCCACTCCCACTGTCCTTTCC
TAATAAAATGAGGAAATTGCATCGCATTGTCTGAGTAGGTGTCATTCTATTCTGGGGGGTGGGGTGGGGC
AGGACAGCAAGGGGGAGGATTGGGAAGACAATAGCAGGCATGCTGGGGATGCGGTGGGCTCTATGGCTTC
TGAGGCGGAAAGAACCAGCTGGGGCTCTAGGGGGTATCCCC
[124 nt withheld, positions 1792-1915]
C
[91 nt withheld, positions 1917-2007]
A
[49 nt withheld, positions 2009-2057]
CCTTTGACGTTGGAGTCCACGTTCTTT
[37 nt withheld, positions 2085-2121]
ACCCTATCTCGGTCTATTCTTTTGATTTATAAGGGATTTTGCCGATTTCGGCCTATTGGTTAAAAAATGA
GCTGATTTAACAAAAATTTAACGCGAATTAATTCTGTGGAATGTGTGTCAGTTAGGGTGTGGAAAGTCCC
CAGGCTCCCCAGCAGGCAGAAGTATGCAAAGCATGCATCTCAATTAGTCAGCAACCAGGTGTGGAAAGTC
CCCAGGCTCCCCAGCAGGCAGAAGTATGCAAAGCATGCATCTCAATTAGTCAGCAACCATAGTCCCGCCC
CTAACTCCGCCCATCCCGCCCCTAACTCCGCCCAGTTCCGCCCATTCTCCGCCCCATGGCTGACTAATTT
TTTTTATTTATGCAGAGGCCGAGGCCGCCTCTGCCTCTGAGCTATTCCAGAAGTAGTGAGGAGGCTTTTT
TGGAGGCCTAGGCTTTTGCAAAAAGCTCCCGCATGACCGAGTACAAGCCCACGGTGCGCCTCGCCACCCG
CGACGACGTCCCCAGGGCCGTACGCACCCTCGCCGCCGCGTTCGCCGACTACCCCGCCACGCGCCACACC
GTCGATCCGGACCGCCACATCGAGCGGGTCACCGAGCTGCAAGAACTCTTCCTCACGCGCGTCGGGCTCG
ACATCGGCAAGGTGTGGGTCGCGGACGACGGCGCCGCGGTGGCGGTCTGGACCACGCCGGAGAGCGTCGA
AGCGGGGGCGGTGTTCGCCGAGATCGGCCCGCGCATGGCCGAGTTGAGCGGTTCCCGGCTGGCCGCGCAG
CAACAGATGGAAGGCCTCCTGGCGCCGCACCGGCCCAAGGAGCCCGCGTGGTTCCTGGCCACCGTCGGCG
TCTCGCCCGACCACCAGGGCAAGGGTCTGGGCAGCGCCGTCGTGCTCCCCGGAGTGGAGGCGGCCGAGCG
CGCCGGGGTGCCCGCCTTCCTGGAGACCTCCGCGCCCCGCAACCTCCCCTTCTACGAGCGGCTCGGCTTC
ACCGTCACCGCCGACGTCGAGGTGCCCGAAGGACCGCGCACCTGGTGCATGACCCGCAAGCCCGGTGCCT
GATTCGAAATGACCGACCAAGCGACGCCCAACCTGCCATCACGAGATTTCGATTCCACCGCCGCCTTCTA
TGAAAGGTTGGGCTTCGGAATCGTTTTCCGGGACGCCGGCTGGATGATCCTCCAGCGCGGGGATCTCATG
CTGGAGTTCTTCGCCCACCCCAACTTGTTTATTGCAGCTTATAATGGTTACAAATAAAGCAATAGCATCA
CAAATTTCACAAATAAAGCATTTTTTTCACTGCATTCTAGTTGTGGTTTGTCCAAACTCATCAATGTATC
TTATCATGTCTGTATACCGTCGACCTCTAGCTAGAGCTTGGCGTAATCATGGTCATAGCTGTTTCCTGTG
TGAAATTGTTATCCGCTCACAATTCCACACAACATACGAGCCGGAAGCATAAAGTGTAAAGCCTGGGGTG
CCTAATGAGTGAGCTAACTCACATTAATTGCGTTGCGCTCACTGCCCGCTTTCCAGTCGGGAAACCTGTC
GTGCCAGCTGCATTAATGAATCGGCCAACGCGCGGGGAGAGGCGGTTTGCGTATTGGGCGCTCTTCCGCT
TCCTCGCTCACTGACTCGCTGCGCTCGGTCGTTCGGCTGCGGCGAGCGGTATCAGCTCACTCAAAGGCGG
TAATACGGTTATCCACAGAATCAGGGGATAACGCAGGAAAGAACATGTGAGCAAAAGGCCAGCAAAAGGC
CAGGAACCGTAAAAAGGCCGCGTTGCTGGCGTTTTTCCATAGGCTCCGCCCCCCTGACGAGCATCACAAA
AATCGACGCTCAAGTCAGAGGTGGCGAAACCCGACAGGACTATAAAGATACCAGGCGTTTCCCCCTGGAA
GCTCCCTCGTGCGCTCTCCTGTTCCGACCCTGCCGCTTACCGGATACCTGTCCGCCTTTCTCCCTTCGGG
AAGCGTGGCGCTTTCTCATAGCTCACGCTGTAGGTATCTCAGTTCGGTGTAGGTCGTTCGCTCCAAGCTG
GGCTGTGTGCACGAACCCCCCGTTCAGCCCGACCGCTGCGCCTTATCCGGTAACTATCGTCTTGAGTCCA
ACCCGGTAAGACACGACTTATCGCCACTGGCAGCAGCCACTGGTAACAGGATTAGCAGAGCGAGGTATGT
AGGCGGTGCTACAGAGTTCTTGAAGTGGTGGCCTAACTACGGCTACACTAGAAGAACAGTATTTGGTATC
TGCGCTCTGCTGAAGCCAGTTACCTTCGGAAAAAGAGTTGGTAGCTCTTGATCCGGCAAACAAACCACCG
CTGGTAGCGGTGGTTTTTTTGTTTGCAAGCAGCAGATTACGCGCAGAAAAAAAGGATCTCAAGAAGATCC
TTTGATCTTTTCTACGGGGTCTGACGCTCAGTGGAACGAAAACTCACGTTAAGGGATTTTGGTCATGAGA
TTATCAAAAAGGATCTTCACCTAGATCCTTTTAAATTAAAAATGAAGTTTTAAATCAATCTAAAGTATAT
ATGAGTAAACTTGGTCTGACAGTTACCAATGCTTAATCAGTGAGGCACCTATCTCAGCGATCTGTCTATT
TCGTTCATCCATAGTTGCCTGACTCCCCGTCGTGTAGATAACTACGATACGGGAGGGCTTACCATCTGGC
CCCAGTGCTGCAATGATACCGCGAGACCCACGCTCACCGGCTCCAGATTTATCAGCAATAAACCAGCCAG
CCGGAAGGGCCGAGCGCAGAAGTGGTCCTGCAACTTTATCCGCCTCCATCCAGTCTATTAATTGTTGCCG
GGAAGCTAGAGTAAGTAGTTCGCCAGTTAATAGTTTGCGCAACGTTGTTGCCATTGCTACAGGCATCGTG
GTGTCACGCTCGTCGTTTGGTATGGCTTCATTCAGCTCCGGTTCCCAACGATCAAGGCGAGTTACATGAT
CCCCCATGTTGTGCAAAAAAGCGGTTAGCTCCTTCGGTCCTCCGATCGTTGTCAGAAGTAAGTTGGCCGC
AGTGTTATCACTCATGGTTATGGCAGCACTGCATAATTCTCTTACTGTCATGCCATCCGTAAGATGCTTT
TCTGTGACTGGTGAGTACTCAACCAAGTCATTCTGAGAATAGTGTATGCGGCGACCGAGTTGCTCTTGCC
CGGCGTCAATACGGGATAATACCGCGCCACATAGCAGAACTTTAAAAGTGCTCATCATTGGAAAACGTTC
TTCGGGGCGAAAACTCTCAAGGATCTTACCGCTGTTGAGATCCAGTTCGATGTAACCCACTCGTGCACCC
AACTGATCTTCAGCATCTTTTACTTTCACCAGCGTTTCTGGGTGAGCAAAAACAGGAAGGCAAAATGCCG
CAAAAAAGGGAATAAGGGCGACACGGAAATGTTGAATACTCATACTCTTCCTTTTTCAATATTATTGAAG
CATTTATCAGGGTTATTGTCTCATGAGCGGATACATATTTGAATGTATTTAGAAAAATAAACAAATAGGG
GTTCCGCGCACATTTCCCCGAAAAGT
